>Addgene plasmid #116181 | pHAGE-BRAF-L613F | addgene full sequence | sequence record 250688 | Addgene NGS Result
AGCGGCCCTGCAGATATCAACAAGTTTGTACAAAAAAGCAGGCACCATGGCGGCGCTGAGCGGTGGCGGT
GGTGGCGGCGCGGAGCCGGGCCAGGCTCTGTTCAACGGGGACATGGAGCCCGAGGCCGGCGCCGGCGCCG
GCGCCGCGGCCTCTTCGGCTGCGGACCCTGCCATTCCGGAGGAGGTGTGGAATATCAAACAAATGATTAA
GTTGACACAGGAACATATAGAGGCCCTATTGGACAAATTTGGTGGGGAGCATAATCCACCATCAATATAT
CTGGAGGCCTATGAAGAATACACCAGCAAGCTAGATGCACTCCAACAAAGAGAACAACAGTTATTGGAAT
CTCTGGGGAACGGAACTGATTTTTCTGTTTCTAGCTCTGCATCAATGGATACCGTTACATCTTCTTCCTC
TTCTAGCCTTTCAGTGCTACCTTCATCTCTTTCAGTTTTTCAAAATCCCACAGATGTGGCACGGAGCAAC
CCCAAGTCACCACAAAAACCTATCGTTAGAGTCTTCCTGCCCAACAAACAGAGGACAGTGGTACCTGCAA
GGTGTGGAGTTACAGTCCGAGACAGTCTAAAGAAAGCACTGATGATGAGAGGTCTAATCCCAGAGTGCTG
TGCTGTTTACAGAATTCAGGATGGAGAGAAGAAACCAATTGGTTGGGACACTGATATTTCCTGGCTTACT
GGAGAAGAATTGCATGTGGAAGTGTTGGAGAATGTTCCACTTACAACACACAACTTTGTACGAAAAACGT
TTTTCACCTTAGCATTTTGTGACTTTTGTCGAAAGCTGCTTTTCCAGGGTTTCCGCTGTCAAACATGTGG
TTATAAATTTCACCAGCGTTGTAGTACAGAAGTTCCACTGATGTGTGTTAATTATGACCAACTTGATTTG
CTGTTTGTCTCCAAGTTCTTTGAACACCACCCAATACCACAGGAAGAGGCGTCCTTAGCAGAGACTGCCC
TAACATCTGGATCATCCCCTTCCGCACCCGCCTCGGACTCTATTGGGCCCCAAATTCTCACCAGTCCGTC
TCCTTCAAAATCCATTCCAATTCCACAGCCCTTCCGACCAGCAGATGAAGATCATCGAAATCAATTTGGG
CAACGAGACCGATCCTCATCAGCTCCCAATGTGCATATAAACACAATAGAACCTGTCAATATTGATGACT
TGATTAGAGACCAAGGATTTCGTGGTGATGGAGGATCAACCACAGGTTTGTCTGCTACCCCCCCTGCCTC
ATTACCTGGCTCACTAACTAACGTGAAAGCCTTACAGAAATCTCCAGGACCTCAGCGAGAAAGGAAGTCA
TCTTCATCCTCAGAAGACAGGAATCGAATGAAAACACTTGGTAGACGGGACTCGAGTGATGATTGGGAGA
TTCCTGATGGGCAGATTACAGTGGGACAAAGAATTGGATCTGGATCATTTGGAACAGTCTACAAGGGAAA
GTGGCATGGTGATGTGGCAGTGAAAATGTTGAATGTGACAGCACCTACACCTCAGCAGTTACAAGCCTTC
AAAAATGAAGTAGGAGTACTCAGGAAAACACGACATGTGAATATCCTACTCTTCATGGGCTATTCCACAA
AGCCACAACTGGCTATTGTTACCCAGTGGTGTGAGGGCTCCAGCTTGTATCACCATCTCCATATCATTGA
GACCAAATTTGAGATGATCAAACTTATAGATATTGCACGACAGACTGCACAGGGCATGGATTACTTACAC
GCCAAGTCAATCATCCACAGAGACCTCAAGAGTAATAATATATTTCTTCATGAAGACCTCACAGTAAAAA
TAGGTGATTTTGGTCTAGCTACAGTGAAATCTCGATGGAGTGGGTCCCATCAGTTTGAACAGTTTTCTGG
ATCCATTTTGTGGATGGCACCAGAAGTCATCAGAATGCAAGATAAAAATCCATACAGCTTTCAGTCAGAT
GTATATGCATTTGGAATTGTTCTGTATGAATTGATGACTGGACAGTTACCTTATTCAAACATCAACAACA
GGGACCAGATAATTTTTATGGTGGGACGAGGATACCTGTCTCCAGATCTCAGTAAGGTACGGAGTAACTG
TCCAAAAGCCATGAAGAGATTAATGGCAGAGTGCCTCAAAAAGAAAAGAGATGAGAGACCACTCTTTCCC
CAAATTCTCGCCTCTATTGAGCTGCTGGCCCGCTCATTGCCAAAAATTCACCGCAGTGCATCAGAACCCT
CCTTGAATCGGGCTGGTTTCCAAACAGAGGATTTTAGTCTATATGCTTGTGCTTCTCCAAAAACACCCAT
CCAGGCAGGGGGATATGGTGCGTTTCCTGTCCACTAGAACCCAGCTTTCTTGTACAAAGTGGTGATATCC
AATTAACCCTCACTAAAGGGTAATAAGTTGTGAAAGAAGATTACCCTATAGTGAGTCGTATTACCACCCA
ACTTTTCTATACAAAGTGGTTGATATCCAGCACAGTGGCGGCCGCTCGAGTCTAGAGGGCCCGCGGTTCG
AAGGTAAGCCTATCCCTAACCCTCTCCTCGGTCTCGATTCTACGCGTACCGGTTAGTAATGAGATCCCTC
CCCCCCCCCTAACGTTACTGGCCGAAGCCGCTTGGAATAAGGCCGGTGTGCGTTTGTCTATATGTTATTT
TCCACCATATTGCCGTCTTTTGGCAATGTGAGGGCCCGGAAACCTGGCCCTGTCTTCTTGACGAGCATTC
CTAGGGGTCTTTCCCCTCTCGCCAAAGGAATGCAAGGTCTGTTGAATGTCGTGAAGGAAGCAGTTCCTCT
GGAAGCTTCTTGAAGACAAACAACGTCTGTAGCGACCCTTTGCAGGCAGCGGAACCCCCCACCTGGCGAC
AGGTGCCTCTGCGGCCAAAAGCCACGTGTATAAGATACACCTGCAAAGGCGGCACAACCCCAGTGCCACG
TTGTGAGTTGGATAGTTGTGGAAAGAGTCAAATGGCTCTCCTCAAGCGTATTCAACAAGGGGCTGAAGGA
TGCCCAGAAGGTACCCCATTGTATGGGATCTGATCTGGGGCCTCGGTGCACATGCTTTACATGTGTTTAG
TCGAGGTTAAAAAAACGTCTAGGCCCCCCGAACCACGGGGACGTGGTTTTCCTTTGAAAAACACGATGAT
AATATGGCCACACATATGACCGAGTACAAGCCCACGGTGCGCCTCGCCACCCGCGACGACGTCCCCAGGG
CCGTACGCACCCTCGCCGCCGCGTTCGCCGACTACCCCGCCACGCGCCACACCGTCGATCCGGACCGCCA
CATCGAGCGGGTCACCGAGCTGCAAGAACTCTTCCTCACGCGCGTCGGGCTCGACATCGGCAAGGTGTGG
GTCGCGGACGACGGCGCCGCGGTGGCGGTCTGGACCACGCCGGAGAGCGTCGAAGCGGGGGCGGTGTTCG
CCGAGATCGGCCCGCGCATGGCCGAGTTGAGCGGTTCCCGGCTGGCCGCGCAGCAACAGATGGAAGGCCT
CCTGGCGCCGCACCGGCCCAAGGAGCCCGCGTGGTTCCTGGCCACCGTCGGCGTCTCGCCCGACCACCAG
GGCAAGGGTCTGGGCAGCGCCGTCGTGCTCCCCGGAGTGGAGGCGGCCGAGCGCGCCGGGGTGCCCGCCT
TCCTGGAGACCTCCGCGCCCCGCAACCTCCCCTTCTACGAGCGGCTCGGCTTCACCGTCACCGCCGACGT
CGAGGTGCCCGAAGGACCGCGCACCTGGTGCATGACCCGCAAGCCCGGTGCCTAAATCGATAGATCCTAA
TCAACCTCTGGATTACAAAATTTGTGAAAGATTGACTGGTATTCTTAACTATGTTGCTCCTTTTACGCTA
TGTGGATACGCTGCTTTAATGCCTTTGTATCATGCTATTGCTTCCCGTATGGCTTTCATTTTCTCCTCCT
TGTATAAATCCTGGTTGCTGTCTCTTTATGAGGAGTTGTGGCCCGTTGTCAGGCAACGTGGCGTGGTGTG
CACTGTGTTTGCTGACGCAACCCCCACTGGTTGGGGCATTGCCACCACCTGTCAGCTCCTTTCCGGGACT
TTCGCTTTCCCCCTCCCTATTGCCACGGCGGAACTCATCGCCGCCTGCCTTGCCCGCTGCTGGACAGGGG
CTCGGCTGTTGGGCACTGACAATTCCGTGGTGTTGTCGGGGAAATCATCGTCCTTTCCTTGGCTGCTCGC
CTGTGTTGCCACCTGGATTCTGCGCGGGACGTCCTTCTGCTACGTCCCTTCGGCCCTCAATCCAGCGGAC
CTTCCTTCCCGCGGCCTGCTGCCGGCTCTGCGGCCTCTTCCGCGTCTTCGCCTTCGCCCTCAGACGAGTC
GGATCTCCCTTTGGGCCGCCTCCCCGCCTGAGATCCTTTAAGACCAATGACTTACAAGGCAGCTGTAGAT
CTTAGCCACTTTTTAAAAGAAAAGGGGGGACTGGAAGGGCTAATTCACTCCCAACGAAGACAAGATCTGC
TTTTTGCTTGTACTGGGTCTCTCTGGTTAGACCAGATCTGAGCCTGGGAGCTCTCTGGCTAACTAGGGAA
CCCACTGCTTAAGCCTCAATAAAGCTTGCCTTGAGTGCTTCAAGTAGTGTGTGCCCGTCTGTTGTGTGAC
TCTGGTAACTAGAGATCCCTCAGACCCTTTTAGTCAGTGTGGAAAATCTCTAGCAGTAGTAGTTCATGTC
ATCTTATTATTCAGTATTTATAACTTGCAAAGAAATGAATATCAGAGAGTGAGAGGCCCGGGTTAATTAA
GGAAAGGGCTAGATCATTCTTGAAGACGAAAGGGCCTCGTGATACGCCTATTTTTATAGGTTAATGTCAT
GATAATAATGGTTTCTTAGACGTCAGGTGGCACTTTTCGGGGAAATGTGCGCGGAACCCCTATTTGTTTA
TTTTTCTAAATACATTCAAATATGTATCCGCTCATGAGACAATAACCCTGATAAATGCTTCAATAATATT
GAAAAAGGAAGAGTATGAGTATTCAACATTTCCGTGTCGCCCTTATTCCCTTTTTTGCGGCATTTTGCCT
TCCTGTTTTTGCTCACCCAGAAACGCTGGTGAAAGTAAAAGATGCTGAAGATCAGTTGGGTGCACGAGTG
GGTTACATCGAACTGGATCTCAACAGCGGTAAGATCCTTGAGAGTTTTCGCCCCGAAGAACGTTTTCCAA
TGATGAGCACTTTTAAAGTTCTGCTATGTGGCGCGGTATTATCCCGTGTTGACGCCGGGCAAGAGCAACT
CGGTCGCCGCATACACTATTCTCAGAATGACTTGGTTGAGTACTCACCAGTCACAGAAAAGCATCTTACG
GATGGCATGACAGTAAGAGAATTATGCAGTGCTGCCATAACCATGAGTGATAACACTGCGGCCAACTTAC
TTCTGACAACGATCGGAGGACCGAAGGAGCTAACCGCTTTTTTGCACAACATGGGGGATCATGTAACTCG
CCTTGATCGTTGGGAACCGGAGCTGAATGAAGCCATACCAAACGACGAGCGTGACACCACGATGCCTGTA
GCAATGGCAACAACGTTGCGCAAACTATTAACTGGCGAACTACTTACTCTAGCTTCCCGGCAACAATTAA
TAGACTGGATGGAGGCGGATAAAGTTGCAGGACCACTTCTGCGCTCGGCCCTTCCGGCTGGCTGGTTTAT
TGCTGATAAATCTGGAGCCGGTGAGCGTGGGTCTCGCGGTATCATTGCAGCACTGGGGCCAGATGGTAAG
CCCTCCCGTATCGTAGTTATCTACACGACGGGGAGTCAGGCAACTATGGATGAACGAAATAGACAGATCG
CTGAGATAGGTGCCTCACTGATTAAGCATTGGTAACTGTCAGACCAAGTTTACTCATATATACTTTAGAT
TGATTTAAAACTTCATTTTTAATTTAAAAGGATCTAGGTGAAGATCCTTTTTGATAATCTCATGACCAAA
ATCCCTTAACGTGAGTTTTCGTTCCACTGAGCGTCAGACCCCGTAGAAAAGATCAAAGGATCTTCTTGAG
ATCCTTTTTTTCTGCGCGTAATCTGCTGCTTGCAAACAAAAAAACCACCGCTACCAGCGGTGGTTTGTTT
GCCGGATCAAGAGCTACCAACTCTTTTTCCGAAGGTAACTGGCTTCAGCAGAGCGCAGATACCAAATACT
GTTCTTCTAGTGTAGCCGTAGTTAGGCCACCACTTCAAGAACTCTGTAGCACCGCCTACATACCTCGCTC
TGCTAATCCTGTTACCAGTGGCTGCTGCCAGTGGCGATAAGTCGTGTCTTACCGGGTTGGACTCAAGACG
ATAGTTACCGGATAAGGCGCAGCGGTCGGGCTGAACGGGGGGTTCGTGCACACAGCCCAGCTTGGAGCGA
ACGACCTACACCGAACTGAGATACCTACAGCGTGAGCTATGAGAAAGCGCCACGCTTCCCGAAGGGAGAA
AGGCGGACAGGTATCCGGTAAGCGGCAGGGTCGGAACAGGAGAGCGCACGAGGGAGCTTCCAGGGGGAAA
CGCCTGGTATCTTTATAGTCCTGTCGGGTTTCGCCACCTCTGACTTGAGCGTCGATTTTTGTGATGCTCG
TCAGGGGGGCGGAGCCTATGGAAAAACGCCAGCAACGCGGCCTTTTTACGGTTCCTGGCCTTTTGCTGGC
CTTTTGCTCACATGTTCTTTCCTGCGTTATCCCCTGATTCTGTGGATAACCGTATTACCGCCTTTGAGTG
AGCTGATACCGCTCGCCGCAGCCGAACGACCGAGCGCAGCGAGTCAGTGAGCGAGGAAGCGGAAGAGCGC
CCAATACGCAAACCGCCTCTCCCCGCGCGTTGGCCGATTCATTAATGCAGCAAGCTCATGGCTGACTAAT
TTTTTTTATTTATGCAGAGGCCGAGGCCGCCTCGGCCTCTGAGCTATTCCAGAAGTAGTGAGGAGGCTTT
TTTGGAGGCCTAGGCTTTTGCAAAAAGCTCCCCGTGGCACGACAGGTTTCCCGACTGGAAAGCGGGCAGT
GAGCGCAACGCAATTAATGTGAGTTAGCTCACTCATTAGGCACCCCAGGCTTTACACTTTATGCTTCCGG
CTCGTATGTTGTGTGGAATTGTGAGCGGATAACAATTTCACACAGGAAACAGCTATGACATGATTACGAA
TTTCACAAATAAAGCATTTTTTTCACTGCATTCTAGTTGTGGTTTGTCCAAACTCATCAATGTATCTTAT
CATGTCTGGATCAACTGGATAACTCAAGCTAACCAAAATCATCCCAAACTTCCCACCCCATACCCTATTA
CCACTGCCAATTACCTGTGGTTTCATTTACTCTAAACCTGTGATTCCTCTGAATTATTTTCATTTTAAAG
AAATTGTATTTGTTAAATATGTACTACAAACTTAGTAGTTGGAAGGGCTAATTCACTCCCAAAGAAGACA
AGATATCCTTGATCTGTGGATCTACCACACACAAGGCTACTTCCCTGATTAGCAGAACTACACACCAGGG
CCAGGGGTCAGATATCCACTGACCTTTGGATGGTGCTACAAGCTAGTACCAGTTGAGCCAGATAAGGTAG
AAGAGGCCAATAAAGGAGAGAACACCAGCTTGTTACACCCTGTGAGCCTGCATGGGATGGATGACCCGGA
GAGAGAAGTGTTAGAGTGGAGGTTTGACAGCCGCCTAGCATTTCATCACGTGGCCCGAGAGCTGCATCCG
GAGTACTTCAAGAACTGCTGATATCGAGCTTGCTACAAGGGACTTTCCGCTGGGGACTTTCCAGGGAGGC
GTGGCCTGGGCGGGACTGGGGAGTGGCGAGCCCTCAGATCCTGCATATAAGCAGCTGCTTTTTGCCTGTA
CTGGGTCTCTCTGGTTAGACCAGATCTGAGCCTGGGAGCTCTCTGGCTAACTAGGGAACCCACTGCTTAA
GCCTCAATAAAGCTTGCCTTGAGTGCTTCAAGTAGTGTGTGCCCGTCTGTTGTGTGACTCTGGTAACTAG
AGATCCCTCAGACCCTTTTAGTCAGTGTGGAAAATCTCTAGCAGTGGCGCCCGAACAGGGACTTGAAAGC
GAAAGGGAAACCAGAGGAGCTCTCTCGACGCAGGACTCGGCTTGCTGAAGCGCGCACGGCAAGAGGCGAG
GGGCGGCGACTGGTGAGTACGCCAAAAATTTTGACTAGCGGAGGCTAGAAGGAGAGAGATGGGTGCGAGA
GCGTCAGTATTAAGCGGGGGAGAATTAGATCGCGATGGGAAAAAATTCGGTTAAGGCCAGGGGGAAAGAA
AAAATATAAATTAAAACATATAGTATGGGCAAGCAGGGAGCTAGAACGATTCGCAGTTAATCCTGGCCTG
TTAGAAACATCAGAAGGCTGTAGACAAATACTGGGACAGCTACAACCATCCCTTCAGACAGGATCAGAAG
AACTTAGATCATTATATAATACAGTAGCAACCCTCTATTGTGTGCATCAAAGGATAGAGATAAAAGACAC
CAAGGAAGCTTTAGACAAGATAGAGGAAGAGCAAAACAAAAGTAAGACCACCGCACAGCAAGCGGCCGGC
CGCTGATCTTCAGACCTGGAGGAGGAGATATGAGGGACAATTGGAGAAGTGAATTATATAAATATAAAGT
AGTAAAAATTGAACCATTAGGAGTAGCACCCACCAAGGCAAAGAGAAGAGTGGTGCAGAGAGAAAAAAGA
GCAGTGGGAATAGGAGCTTTGTTCCTTGGGTTCTTGGGAGCAGCAGGAAGCACTATGGGCGCAGCGTCAA
TGACGCTGACGGTACAGGCCAGACAATTATTGTCTGGTATAGTGCAGCAGCAGAACAATTTGCTGAGGGC
TATTGAGGCGCAACAGCATCTGTTGCAACTCACAGTCTGGGGCATCAAGCAGCTCCAGGCAAGAATCCTG
GCTGTGGAAAGATACCTAAAGGATCAACAGCTCCTGGGGATTTGGGGTTGCTCTGGAAAACTCATTTGCA
CCACTGCTGTGCCTTGGAATGCTAGTTGGAGTAATAAATCTCTGGAACAGATTTGGAATCACACGACCTG
GATGGAGTGGGACAGAGAAATTAACAATTACACAAGCTTAATACACTCCTTAATTGAAGAATCGCAAAAC
CAGCAAGAAAAGAATGAACAAGAATTATTGGAATTAGATAAATGGGCAAGTTTGTGGAATTGGTTTAACA
TAACAAATTGGCTGTGGTATATAAAATTATTCATAATGATAGTAGGAGGCTTGGTAGGTTTAAGAATAGT
TTTTGCTGTACTTTCTATAGTGAATAGAGTTAGGCAGGGATATTCACCATTATCGTTTCAGACCCACCTC
CCAACCCCGAGGGGACCCGACAGGCCCGAAGGAATAGAAGAAGAAGGTGGAGAGAGAGACAGAGACAGAT
CCATTCGATTAGTGAACGGATCTCGACGGTATCGCCGAATTCACAAATGGCAGTATTCATCCACAATTTT
AAAAGAAAAGGGGGGATTGGGGGGTACAGTGCAGGGGAAAGAATAGTAGACATAATAGCAACAGACATAC
AAACTAAAGAATTACAAAAACAAATTACAAAAATTCAAAATTTTCGGGTTTATTACAGGGACAGCAGAGA
TCCAGTTTGGACTAGTCGTGAGGCTCCGGTGCCCGTCAGTGGGCAGAGCGCACATCGCCCACAGTCCCCG
AGAAGTTGGGGGGAGGGGTCGGCAATTGAACCGGTGCCTAGAGAAGGTGGCGCGGGGTAAACTGGGAAAG
TGATGTCGTGTACTGGCTCCGCCTTTTTCCCGAGGGTGGGGGAGAACCGTATATAAGTGCAGTAGTCGCC
GTGAACGTTCTTTTTCGCAACGGGTTTGCCGCCAGAACACAGGTAAGTGCCGTGTGTGGTTCCCGCGGGC
CTGGCCTCTTTACGGGTTATGGCCCTTGCGTGCCTTGAATTACTTCCACCTGGCTGCAGTACGTGATTCT
TGATCCCGAGCTTCGGGTTGGAAGTGGGTGGGAGAGTTCGAGGCCTTGCGCTTAAGGAGCCCCTTCGCCT
CGTGCTTGAGTTGAGGCCTGGCCTGGGCGCTGGGGCCGCCGCGTGCGAATCTGGTGGCACCTTCGCGCCT
GTCTCGCTGCTTTCGATAAGTCTCTAGCCATTTAAAATTTTTGATGACCTGCTGCGACGCTTTTTTTCTG
GCAAGATAGTCTTGTAAATGCGGGCCAAGATCTGCACACTGGTATTTCGGTTTTTGGGGCCGCGGGCGGC
GACGGGGCCCGTGCGTCCCAGCGCACATGTTCGGCGAGGCGGGGCCTGCGAGCGCGGCCACCGAGAATCG
GACGGGGGTAGTCTCAAGCTGGCCGGCCTGCTCTGGTGCCTGGCCTCGCGCCGCCGTGTATCGCCCCGCC
CTGGGCGGCAAGGCTGGCCCGGTCGGCACCAGTTGCGTGAGCGGAAAGATGGCCGCTTCCCGGCCCTGCT
GCAGGGAGCTCAAAATGGAGGACGCGGCGCTCGGGAGAGCGGGCGGGTGAGTCACCCACACAAAGGAAAA
GGGCCTTTCCGTCCTCAGCCGTCGCTTCATGTGACTCCACGGAGTACCGGGCGCCGTCCAGGCACCTCGA
TTAGTTCTCGAGCTTTTGGAGTACGTCGTCTTTAGGTTGGGGGGAGGGGTTTTATGCGATGGAGTTTCCC
CACACTGAGTGGGTGGAGACTGAAGTTAGGCCAGCTTGGCACTTGATGTAATTCTCCTTGGAATTTGCCC
TTTTTGAGTTTGGATCTTGGTTCATTCTCAAGCCTCAGACAGTGGTTCAAAGTTTTTTTCTTCCATTTCA
GGTGTCGTGA
Features (pLannotate 1.2.2; 30 found; start..end, strand, type, name):
     21..41      +  protein_bind   attB1: mutant version of attB; core recombination site for the Gateway® BP reaction BP Clonase™
     47..2344    +  CDS            BRAF: BRAF_HUMAN - Also known as BRAF1, RAFB1. Experimental evidence at protein level: Swiss-Prot protein existence level 1. Protein kinase involved in the transduction of mitogenic signals from the cell membrane to the nucleus (Probable). Phosphorylates MAP2K1, and thereby activates the MAP kinase signal transduction pathway (PubMed:21441910, PubMed:29433126). May play a role in the postsynaptic responses of hippocampal neurons (PubMed:1508179). From Homo sapiens (Human).
   2349..2373    -  protein_bind   attB2: mutant version of attB; recombination site for the Gateway® BP reaction BP Clonase™
   2381..2399    +  promoter       T3 promoter: promoter for bacteriophage T3 RNA polymerase
   2425..2443    -  promoter       T7 promoter: promoter for bacteriophage T7 RNA polymerase
   2449..2467    -  protein_bind   attB4 (fragment): mutant version of attB; core recombination site for the Gateway® BP reaction BP Clonase™
   2523..2564    +  CDS            V5 tag: epitope tag from simian virus 5
   2690..3152    +  misc_feature   IRES: internal ribosome entry site (IRES) of the encephalomyocarditis virus (EMCV)
   3166..3763    +  CDS            PuroR (fragment): puromycin N-acetyltransferase; pac from Streptomyces; confers resistance to puromycin
   3779..4367    +  misc_feature   WPRE: woodchuck hepatitis virus posttranscriptional regulatory element
   4375..4440    +  CDS            nef (fragment): NEF_HV1Z2 - Experimental evidence at protein level: Swiss-Prot protein existence level 1. Extracellular Nef protein targets CD4(+) T-lymphocytes for apoptosis by interacting with CXCR4 surface receptors. From Human immunodeficiency virus type 1 group M subtype D (isolate Z2/CDC-Z34) (HIV-1).
   4442..4675    +  LTR            3' LTR (ΔU3): self-inactivating 3' long terminal repeat (LTR) from HIV-1
   4880..4984    +  promoter       AmpR promoter: bla
   4985..5845    +  CDS            AmpR: β-lactamase; bla; confers resistance to ampicillin, carbenicillin, and related antibiotics
   6016..6604    +  rep_origin     ori: high-copy-number ColE1/pMB1/pBR322/pUC origin of replication
   6787..6841    +  CDS            lacI (fragment): lac repressor; lacI; The lac repressor binds to the lac operator to inhibit transcription in E. coli. This inhibition can be relieved by adding lactose or isopropyl-β-D-thiogalactopyranoside (IPTG).
   6847..6940    +  rep_origin     SV40 ori (fragment): SV40 origin of replication
   6965..7002    +  CDS            lacI (fragment): lac repressor; lacI; The lac repressor binds to the lac operator to inhibit transcription in E. coli. This inhibition can be relieved by adding lactose or isopropyl-β-D-thiogalactopyranoside (IPTG).
   7015..7036    +  protein_bind   CAP binding site: CAP binding activates transcription in the presence of cAMP. E. coli catabolite activator protein
   7051..7081    +  promoter       lac promoter: promoter for the E. coli lac operon
   7085..7107    +  protein_bind   lac operator (fragment): The lac repressor binds to the lac operator to inhibit transcription in E. coli. This inhibition can be relieved by adding lactose or isopropyl-β-D-thiogalactopyranoside (IPTG). lac repressor encoded by lacI
   7139..7222    +  polyA_signal   SV40 poly(A) signal (fragment): SV40 polyadenylation signal
   7389..7718    +  CDS            nef (fragment): NEF_HV1BR - Experimental evidence at protein level: Swiss-Prot protein existence level 1. Extracellular Nef protein targets CD4(+) T-lymphocytes for apoptosis by interacting with CXCR4 surface receptors (PubMed:14990729). From Human immunodeficiency virus type 1 group M subtype B (isolate BRU/LAI) (HIV-1).
   7766..8023    +  LTR            5' LTR (truncated): truncated 5' long terminal repeat (LTR) from HIV-1
   8070..8195    +  misc_feature   HIV-1 Ψ: packaging signal of human immunodeficiency virus type 1
   8179..8517    +  CDS            HIV-1 gag (fragment): gag protein from human immunodeficiency virus 1; gag
   8692..8925    +  misc_feature   RRE: The Rev response element (RRE) of HIV-1 allows for Rev-dependent mRNA export from the nucleus to the cytoplasm.
   9302..9402    +  CDS            Rev (fragment): human immunodeficiency virus 1 (HIV-1) Rev protein; rev; enhances nuclear export of unspliced and incompletely spliced viral mRNAs
   9447..9564    +  misc_feature   cPPT/CTS: central polypurine tract and central termination sequence of HIV-1
   9612..10790   +  promoter       EF-1α promoter: strong constitutive promoter for human elongation factor EF-1α
