[The description below was written by a language model from this plasmid's Addgene catalogue record and pLannotate feature annotations shown in this document.]
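Description:
pHAGE-BRAF-L613F is a lentiviral expression plasmid built on the pHAGE backbone that carries the human BRAF open reading frame with the L613F substitution. BRAF is a serine/threonine kinase that phosphorylates MAP2K1 to activate the MAP kinase pathway. The plasmid is maintained in E. coli through a high-copy ColE1/pUC-type origin and the β-lactamase gene, which confers ampicillin resistance. The record lists a recombination-deficient strain as the growth host, which is usual for LTR-containing vectors.

In the sequenced 10.8 kb record, the EF-1α promoter sits immediately upstream of the insert on the circular map and should drive strong constitutive transcription in mammalian cells. The BRAF coding sequence is flanked by attB1 and attB2 sites, consistent with its introduction by Gateway recombination. A V5 epitope tag is annotated downstream of attB2, but the record does not state whether BRAF is fused in frame to it. An EMCV IRES followed by the puromycin N-acetyltransferase gene lies on the same transcript, so transduced cells can be selected with puromycin, and a WPRE enhances transcript expression.

The viral framework comprises a truncated HIV-1 5' LTR, the Ψ packaging signal with a gag fragment, the RRE for Rev-dependent nuclear export, the cPPT/CTS, and a self-inactivating ΔU3 3' LTR. Viral particles therefore require packaging and envelope functions supplied in trans. The remaining annotations are short backbone remnants: lac, SV40, nef, and T3/T7 promoter elements. The construct comes from a systematic effort to functionally annotate somatic cancer mutations, and it is suited to stable expression of this BRAF variant for comparison with other alleles.
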