Addgene plasmid #116181: pHAGE-BRAF-L613F
Purpose: Lentiviral expression of BRAF L613F
Depositing lab: Gordon Mills & Kenneth Scott. Depositing organization: Baylor College of Medicine. Publication: Systematic Functional Annotation of Somatic Mutations in Cancer. Ng PK, Li J, Jeong KJ, Shao S, Chen H, Tsang YH, Sengupta S, Wang Z, Bhavana VH, Tran R, Soewito S, Minussi DC, Moreno D, Kong K, Dogruluk T, Lu H, Gao J, Tokheim C, Zhou DC, Johnson AM, Zeng J, Ip CKM, Ju Z, Wester M, Yu S, Li Y, Vellano CP, Schultz N, Karchin R, Ding L, Lu Y, Cheung LWT, Chen K, Shaw KR, Meric-Bernstam F, Scott KL, Yi S, Sahni N, Liang H, Mills GB. Cancer Cell. 2018 Mar 12;33(3):450-462.e10. doi: 10.1016/j.ccell.2018.01.021. PubMed 29533785.
Backbone
  Vector backbone: pHAGE
  Vector type: Lentiviral
Growth in bacteria
  Bacterial resistance: Ampicillin, 100 μg/mL
  Growth temperature: 37°C
  Growth strain: Stbl3
  Copy number: High Copy
Gene/Insert
  Gene/Insert name: BRAF
  Species: H. sapiens (human)
  Mutation: L613F
  Entrez Gene: BRAF (a.k.a. B-RAF1, B-raf, BRAF-1, BRAF1, NS7, RAFB1)
  Cloning method: Gateway Cloning
Terms and licenses: Academic/Nonprofit Terms; Industry Terms: Not Available to Industry
How to cite: pHAGE-BRAF-L613F was a gift from Gordon Mills & Kenneth Scott (Addgene plasmid # 116181 ; http://n2t.net/addgene:116181 ; RRID:Addgene_116181)
