>Addgene plasmid #116181 | pHAGE-BRAF-L613F | depositor partial sequence | sequence record 219054 | insert
ATGGCGGCGCTGAGCGGTGGCGGTGGTGGCGGCGCGGAGCCGGGCCAGGCTCTGTTCAACGGGGACATGG
AGCCCGAGGCCGGCGCCGGCGCCGGCGCCGCGGCCTCTTCGGCTGCGGACCCTGCCATTCCGGAGGAGGT
GTGGAATATCAAACAAATGATTAAGTTGACACAGGAACATATAGAGGCCCTATTGGACAAATTTGGTGGG
GAGCATAATCCACCATCAATATATCTGGAGGCCTATGAAGAATACACCAGCAAGCTAGATGCACTCCAAC
AAAGAGAACAACAGTTATTGGAATCTCTGGGGAACGGAACTGATTTTTCTGTTTCTAGCTCTGCATCAAT
GGATACCGTTACATCTTCTTCCTCTTCTAGCCTTTCAGTGCTACCTTCATCTCTTTCAGTTTTTCAAAAT
CCCACAGATGTGGCACGGAGCAACCCCAAGTCACCACAAAAACCTATCGTTAGAGTCTTCCTGCCCAACA
AACAGAGGACAGTGGTACCTGCAAGGTGTGGAGTTACAGTCCGAGACAGTCTAAAGAAAGCACTGATGAT
GAGAGGTCTAATCCCAGAGTGCTGTGCTGTTTACAGAATTCAGGATGGAGAGAAGAAACCAATTGGTTGG
GACACTGATATTTCCTGGCTTACTGGAGAAGAATTGCATGTGGAAGTGTTGGAGAATGTTCCACTTACAA
CACACAACTTTGTACGAAAAACGTTTTTCACCTTAGCATTTTGTGACTTTTGTCGAAAGCTGCTTTTCCA
GGGTTTCCGCTGTCAAACATGTGGTTATAAATTTCACCAGCGTTGTAGTACAGAAGTTCCACTGATGTGT
GTTAATTATGACCAACTTGATTTGCTGTTTGTCTCCAAGTTCTTTGAACACCACCCAATACCACAGGAAG
AGGCGTCCTTAGCAGAGACTGCCCTAACATCTGGATCATCCCCTTCCGCACCCGCCTCGGACTCTATTGG
GCCCCAAATTCTCACCAGTCCGTCTCCTTCAAAATCCATTCCAATTCCACAGCCCTTCCGACCAGCAGAT
GAAGATCATCGAAATCAATTTGGGCAACGAGACCGATCCTCATCAGCTCCCAATGTGCATATAAACACAA
TAGAACCTGTCAATATTGATGACTTGATTAGAGACCAAGGATTTCGTGGTGATGGAGGATCAACCACAGG
TTTGTCTGCTACCCCCCCTGCCTCATTACCTGGCTCACTAACTAACGTGAAAGCCTTACAGAAATCTCCA
GGACCTCAGCGAGAAAGGAAGTCATCTTCATCCTCAGAAGACAGGAATCGAATGAAAACACTTGGTAGAC
GGGACTCGAGTGATGATTGGGAGATTCCTGATGGGCAGATTACAGTGGGACAAAGAATTGGATCTGGATC
ATTTGGAACAGTCTACAAGGGAAAGTGGCATGGTGATGTGGCAGTGAAAATGTTGAATGTGACAGCACCT
ACACCTCAGCAGTTACAAGCCTTCAAAAATGAAGTAGGAGTACTCAGGAAAACACGACATGTGAATATCC
TACTCTTCATGGGCTATTCCACAAAGCCACAACTGGCTATTGTTACCCAGTGGTGTGAGGGCTCCAGCTT
GTATCACCATCTCCATATCATTGAGACCAAATTTGAGATGATCAAACTTATAGATATTGCACGACAGACT
GCACAGGGCATGGATTACTTACACGCCAAGTCAATCATCCACAGAGACCTCAAGAGTAATAATATATTTC
TTCATGAAGACCTCACAGTAAAAATAGGTGATTTTGGTCTAGCTACAGTGAAATCTCGATGGAGTGGGTC
CCATCAGTTTGAACAGTTTTCTGGATCCATTTTGTGGATGGCACCAGAAGTCATCAGAATGCAAGATAAA
AATCCATACAGCTTTCAGTCAGATGTATATGCATTTGGAATTGTTCTGTATGAATTGATGACTGGACAGT
TACCTTATTCAAACATCAACAACAGGGACCAGATAATTTTTATGGTGGGACGAGGATACCTGTCTCCAGA
TCTCAGTAAGGTACGGAGTAACTGTCCAAAAGCCATGAAGAGATTAATGGCAGAGTGCCTCAAAAAGAAA
AGAGATGAGAGACCACTCTTTCCCCAAATTCTCGCCTCTATTGAGCTGCTGGCCCGCTCATTGCCAAAAA
TTCACCGCAGTGCATCAGAACCCTCCTTGAATCGGGCTGGTTTCCAAACAGAGGATTTTAGTCTATATGC
TTGTGCTTCTCCAAAAACACCCATCCAGGCAGGGGGATATGGTGCGTTTCCTGTCCACTAG
